Addgene plasmid #161236: pDONR221-SLC38A9_STOP
Purpose: Gateway entry clone with codon-optimized ORF sequence for subcloning into custom expression vectors. Contains a STOP codon at the end of the codon-optimized ORF sequence.
Depositing lab: RESOLUTE Consortium & Giulio Superti-Furga. Depositing organization: CeMM Research Center for Molecular Medicine. Publication: The RESOLUTE consortium: unlocking SLC transporters for drug discovery. Superti-Furga G, Lackner D, Wiedmer T, Ingles-Prieto A, Barbosa B, Girardi E, Goldmann U, Gurtl B, Klavins K, Klimek C, Lindinger S, Lineiro-Retes E, Muller AC, Onstein S, Redinger G, Reil D, Sedlyarov V, Wolf G, Crawford M, Everley R, ... Steppan CM. Nat Rev Drug Discov. 2020 Jul;19(7):429-430. doi: 10.1038/d41573-020-00056-6. PubMed 32265506.
Backbone
  Vector backbone: pDONR221
  Backbone manufacturer: ThermoFisher Scientific
  Backbone size w/o insert (bp): 2550
  Vector type: Mammalian Expression
Growth in bacteria
  Bacterial resistance: Kanamycin, 50 μg/mL
  Growth temperature: 37°C
  Growth strain: NEB Stable
  Copy number: High Copy
Gene/Insert
  Gene/Insert name: SLC38A9 (alt name: FLJ90709)
  Species: H. sapiens (human)
  Insert size (bp): 1686
  Entrez Gene: SLC38A9 (a.k.a. URLC11)
  Cloning method: Gateway Cloning
  Sequencing primers: 5′ M13-fwd; 3′ M13-rev
Terms and licenses: Academic/Nonprofit Terms; Industry Terms
Depositor comments: This plasmid contains a STOP codon at the end of the codon-optimized ORF. For the version of this plasmid that does not contain a STOP codon, please see Addgene plasmid 132070 For more information on the full Resolute plasmid collection, please see www.addgene.org/depositor-collections/re-solute/. Please provide your feedback on this plasmid to the RESOLUTE consortium by filling out their RESOLUTE repository feedback form: https://forms.office.com/Pages/ResponsePage.aspx?id=0e05yklzmkS7rjFGQL4N7z4feCLQvEJAmVcOCM_u885UN1JJRko0Ukg4TVQwNTZLOUxPQVJWT1NHUCQlQCN0PWcu
How to cite: pDONR221-SLC38A9_STOP was a gift from RESOLUTE Consortium & Giulio Superti-Furga (Addgene plasmid # 161236 ; http://n2t.net/addgene:161236 ; RRID:Addgene_161236)
