[The description below was written by a language model from this plasmid's Addgene catalogue record and pLannotate feature annotations shown in this document.]
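Description:
pDONR221-SLC38A9_STOP is a Gateway entry clone built on the pDONR221 backbone, carrying a codon-optimized open reading frame for human SLC38A9 (also known as URLC11 or FLJ90709), a member of the solute carrier family. The sequenced plasmid is about 4.2 kb. It is maintained in E. coli at high copy through a ColE1/pUC-type origin and selected with kanamycin via an aminoglycoside phosphotransferase (KanR) gene. Although the catalogue lists the vector type as mammalian expression, the feature table shows no eukaryotic promoter or polyadenylation signal. The plasmid is a shuttle for the ORF rather than an expression construct in its own right.

The roughly 1.7 kb SLC38A9 coding sequence sits between attL1 and attL2, the recombination sites recognized in the Gateway LR reaction. This allows directional transfer of the ORF into any attR-containing destination vector chosen by the user. Upstream of attL1 lie the rrnB T1 and T2 transcription terminators, which insulate the insert from read-through transcription in bacteria. A T7 promoter lies just beyond attL2 in reverse orientation, and short annotated lacI and lacZα fragments are backbone remnants with no evident functional role. M13 forward and reverse priming sites are listed for sequencing across the insert.

This version retains a STOP codon at the end of the ORF, so after transfer the protein is produced with a native C-terminus, or with N-terminal tags only. C-terminal fusions encoded by a destination vector would not be translated, and a companion clone lacking the stop codon exists for that purpose. The plasmid belongs to a consortium-generated collection of SLC transporter clones intended for subcloning into custom expression vectors for transporter research.
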