Features (pLannotate 1.2.2; 10 found; start..end, strand, type, name):
    121..213     +  CDS            lacI (fragment): lac repressor; lacI; The lac repressor binds to the lac operator to inhibit transcription in E. coli. This inhibition can be relieved by adding lactose or isopropyl-β-D-thiogalactopyranoside (IPTG).
    268..295     -  terminator     rrnB T2 terminator: transcription terminator T2 from the E. coli rrnB gene
    427..470     +  terminator     rrnB T1 terminator: Escherichia coli rrnB; transcription terminator T1 from the E. coli rrnB gene
    517..553     -  CDS            lacZα (fragment): LacZα fragment of β-galactosidase; lacZ fragment
    569..668     +  protein_bind   attL1: mutant version of attL; recombination site for the Gateway® LR reaction LR Clonase™
    674..2356    +  CDS            SLC38A9: S38A9_HUMAN - Also known as URLC11 From Homo sapiens (Human).
   2361..2460    -  protein_bind   attL2: mutant version of attL; recombination site for the Gateway® LR reaction LR Clonase™
   2478..2496    -  promoter       T7 promoter: promoter for bacteriophage T7 RNA polymerase
   2630..3439    +  CDS            KanR: aminoglycoside phosphotransferase; aph(3')-Ia; confers resistance to kanamycin in bacteria or G418 (Geneticin®) in eukaryotes
   3586..4174    +  rep_origin     ori: high-copy-number ColE1/pMB1/pBR322/pUC origin of replication
>Addgene plasmid #161236 | pDONR221-SLC38A9_STOP | addgene full sequence | sequence record 433210 | Addgene NGS Result
CTTTCCTGCGTTATCCCCTGATTCTGTGGATAACCGTATTACCGCCTTTGAGTGAGCTGATACCGCTCGC
CGCAGCCGAACGACCGAGCGCAGCGAGTCAGTGAGCGAGGAAGCGGAAGAGCGCCCAATACGCAAACCGC
CTCTCCCCGCGCGTTGGCCGATTCATTAATGCAGCTGGCACGACAGGTTTCCCGACTGGAAAGCGGGCAG
TGAGCGCAACGCAATTAATACGCGTACCGCTAGCCAGGAAGAGTTTGTAGAAACGCAAAAAGGCCATCCG
TCAGGATGGCCTTCTGCTTAGTTTGATGCCTGGCAGTTTATGGCGGGCGTCCTGCCCGCCACCCTCCGGG
CCGTTGCTTCACAACGTTCAAATCCGCTCCCGGCGGATTTGTCCTACTCAGGAGAGCGTTCACCGACAAA
CAACAGATAAAACGAAAGGCCCAGTCTTCCGACTGAGCCTTTCGTTTTATTTGATGCCTGGCAGTTCCCT
ACTCTCGCGTTAACGCTAGCATGGATGTTTTCCCAGTCACGACGTTGTAAAACGACGGCCAGTCTTAAGC
TCGGGCCCCAAATAATGATTTTATTTTGACTGATAGTGACCTGTTCGTTGCAACACATTGATGAGCAATG
CTTTTTTATAATGCCAACTTTGTACAAAAAAGCAGGCTCCACCATGGCCAACATGAATAGCGACTCCAGG
CACCTGGGCACCAGCGAGGTGGACCACGAGAGGGATCCAGGACCCATGAACATCCAGTTTGAGCCTAGCG
ATCTGCGGTCCAAGAGACCATTCTGCATCGAGCCCACCAACATCGTGAACGTGAATCACGTGATCCAGCG
GGTGTCTGACCACGCCAGCGCCATGAATAAGCGGATCCACTACTATTCCAGACTGACCACACCAGCAGAC
AAGGCCCTGATCGCACCAGATCACGTGGTGCCTGCACCAGAGGAGTGTTACGTGTATTCCCCCCTGGGCT
CTGCCTACAAGCTGCAGTCTTACACCGAGGGCTATGGCAAGAACACCAGCCTGGTGACAATCTTTATGAT
CTGGAATACCATGATGGGCACATCCATCCTGTCTATCCCTTGGGGCATCAAGCAGGCCGGCTTCACCACA
GGCATGTGCGTGATCATCCTGATGGGCCTGCTGACCCTGTACTGCTGTTATAGGGTGGTGAAGAGCCGCA
CAATGATGTTTTCTCTGGACACCACAAGCTGGGAGTACCCCGACGTGTGCAGGCACTATTTTGGCTCCTT
CGGCCAGTGGAGCTCCCTGCTGTTCAGCCTGGTGTCCCTGATCGGCGCCATGATCGTGTACTGGGTGCTG
ATGAGCAACTTCCTGTTTAATACCGGCAAGTTCATCTTTAACTTCATCCACCACATCAATGACACCGATA
CAATCCTGAGCACAAACAATTCCAACCCCGTGATCTGCCCTTCTGCCGGAAGCGGAGGACACCCTGACAA
CTCTAGCATGATCTTTTACGCCAATGATACCGGCGCCCAGCAGTTTGAGAAGTGGTGGGATAAGAGCCGC
ACAGTGCCCTTCTACCTGGTGGGCCTGCTGCTGCCCCTGCTGAACTTTAAGTCTCCTAGCTTCTTTAGCA
AGTTCAATATCCTGGGCACCGTGTCCGTGCTGTACCTGATCTTTCTGGTGACATTCAAGGCCGTGAGGCT
GGGCTTCCACCTGGAGTTTCACTGGTTCATCCCTACCGAGTTCTTTGTGCCAGAGATCCGCTTTCAGTTC
CCACAGCTGACCGGCGTGCTGACACTGGCCTTCTTTATCCACAATTGCATCATCACACTGCTGAAGAACA
ATAAGAAGCAGGAGAACAATGTGAGGGACCTGTGCATCGCCTATATGCTGGTGACCCTGACATACCTGTA
TATCGGCGTGCTGGTGTTTGCCTCCTTCCCCTCTCCCCCTCTGTCCAAGGACTGTATCGAGCAGAACTTT
CTGGACAATTTCCCTTCCTCTGATACCCTGTCTTTCATCGCCCGGATCTTTCTGCTGTTCCAGATGATGA
CAGTGTACCCACTGCTGGGCTATCTGGCCAGAGTGCAGCTGCTGGGCCACATCTTTGGCGACATCTACCC
CTCTATCTTCCACGTGCTGATCCTGAACCTGATCATCGTGGGCGCCGGCGTGATCATGGCCTGCTTCTAC
CCCAATATCGGAGGAATCATCAGGTATTCCGGAGCAGCATGTGGACTGGCCTTCGTGTTCATCTACCCTT
CCCTGATCTATATCATCTCTCTGCACCAGGAGGAGAGACTGACCTGGCCAAAGCTGATCTTTCACGTGTT
CATCATCATCCTGGGCGTGGCCAACCTGATCGTGCAGTTCTTTATGTAAGACCCAGCTTTCTTGTACAAA
GTTGGCATTATAAGAAAGCATTGCTTATCAATTTGTTGCAACGAACAGGTCACTATCAGTCAAAATAAAA
TCATTATTTGCCATCCAGCTGATATCCCCTATAGTGAGTCGTATTACATGGTCATAGCTGTTTCCTGGCA
GCTCTGGCCCGTGTCTCAAAATCTCTGATGTTACATTGCACAAGATAAAAATATATCATCATGAACAATA
AAACTGTCTGCTTACATAAACAGTAATACAAGGGGTGTTATGAGCCATATTCAACGGGAAACGTCGAGGC
CGCGATTAAATTCCAACATGGATGCTGATTTATATGGGTATAAATGGGCTCGCGATAATGTCGGGCAATC
AGGTGCGACAATCTATCGCTTGTATGGGAAGCCCGATGCGCCAGAGTTGTTTCTGAAACATGGCAAAGGT
AGCGTTGCCAATGATGTTACAGATGAGATGGTCAGACTAAACTGGCTGACGGAATTTATGCCTCTTCCGA
CCATCAAGCATTTTATCCGTACTCCTGATGATGCATGGTTACTCACCACTGCGATCCCCGGAAAAACAGC
ATTCCAGGTATTAGAAGAATATCCTGATTCAGGTGAAAATATTGTTGATGCGCTGGCAGTGTTCCTGCGC
CGGTTGCATTCGATTCCTGTTTGTAATTGTCCTTTTAACAGCGATCGCGTATTTCGTCTCGCTCAGGCGC
AATCACGAATGAATAACGGTTTGGTTGATGCGAGTGATTTTGATGACGAGCGTAATGGCTGGCCTGTTGA
ACAAGTCTGGAAAGAAATGCATAAACTTTTGCCATTCTCACCGGATTCAGTCGTCACTCATGGTGATTTC
TCACTTGATAACCTTATTTTTGACGAGGGGAAATTAATAGGTTGTATTGATGTTGGACGAGTCGGAATCG
CAGACCGATACCAGGATCTTGCCATCCTATGGAACTGCCTCGGTGAGTTTTCTCCTTCATTACAGAAACG
GCTTTTTCAAAAATATGGTATTGATAATCCTGATATGAATAAATTGCAGTTTCATTTGATGCTCGATGAG
TTTTTCTAATCAGAATTGGTTAATTGGTTGTAACACTGGCAGAGCATTACGCTGACTTGACGGGACGGCG
CAAGCTCATGACCAAAATCCCTTAACGTGAGTTACGCGTCGTTCCACTGAGCGTCAGACCCCGTAGAAAA
GATCAAAGGATCTTCTTGAGATCCTTTTTTTCTGCGCGTAATCTGCTGCTTGCAAACAAAAAAACCACCG
CTACCAGCGGTGGTTTGTTTGCCGGATCAAGAGCTACCAACTCTTTTTCCGAAGGTAACTGGCTTCAGCA
GAGCGCAGATACCAAATACTGTTCTTCTAGTGTAGCCGTAGTTAGGCCACCACTTCAAGAACTCTGTAGC
ACCGCCTACATACCTCGCTCTGCTAATCCTGTTACCAGTGGCTGCTGCCAGTGGCGATAAGTCGTGTCTT
ACCGGGTTGGACTCAAGACGATAGTTACCGGATAAGGCGCAGCGGTCGGGCTGAACGGGGGGTTCGTGCA
CACAGCCCAGCTTGGAGCGAACGACCTACACCGAACTGAGATACCTACAGCGTGAGCTATGAGAAAGCGC
CACGCTTCCCGAAGGGAGAAAGGCGGACAGGTATCCGGTAAGCGGCAGGGTCGGAACAGGAGAGCGCACG
AGGGAGCTTCCAGGGGGAAACGCCTGGTATCTTTATAGTCCTGTCGGGTTTCGCCACCTCTGACTTGAGC
GTCGATTTTTGTGATGCTCGTCAGGGGGGCGGAGCCTATGGAAAAACGCCAGCAACGCGGCCTTTTTACG
GTTCCTGGCCTTTTGCTGGCCTTTTGCTCACATGTT
