Features (pLannotate 1.2.2; 10 found; start..end, strand, type, name):
    121..213     +  CDS            lacI (fragment): lac repressor; lacI; The lac repressor binds to the lac operator to inhibit transcription in E. coli. This inhibition can be relieved by adding lactose or isopropyl-β-D-thiogalactopyranoside (IPTG).
    268..295     -  terminator     rrnB T2 terminator: transcription terminator T2 from the E. coli rrnB gene
    427..470     +  terminator     rrnB T1 terminator: Escherichia coli rrnB; transcription terminator T1 from the E. coli rrnB gene
    517..553     -  CDS            lacZα (fragment): LacZα fragment of β-galactosidase; lacZ fragment
    569..668     +  protein_bind   attL1: mutant version of attL; recombination site for the Gateway® LR reaction LR Clonase™
    674..2356    +  CDS            SLC38A9: S38A9_HUMAN - Also known as URLC11 From Homo sapiens (Human).
   2361..2460    -  protein_bind   attL2: mutant version of attL; recombination site for the Gateway® LR reaction LR Clonase™
   2478..2496    -  promoter       T7 promoter: promoter for bacteriophage T7 RNA polymerase
   2630..3439    +  CDS            KanR: aminoglycoside phosphotransferase; aph(3')-Ia; confers resistance to kanamycin in bacteria or G418 (Geneticin®) in eukaryotes
   3586..4174    +  rep_origin     ori: high-copy-number ColE1/pMB1/pBR322/pUC origin of replication
>Addgene plasmid #161236 | pDONR221-SLC38A9_STOP | analyzer sequence | sequence record 312406
CTTTCCTGCGTTATCCCCTGATTCTGTGGATAACCGTATTACCGCCTTTGAGTGAGCTGATACCGCTCGC
CGCAGCCGAACGACCGAGCGCAGCGAGTCAGTGAGCGAGGAAGCGGAAGAGCGCCCAATACGCAAACCGC
CTCTCCCCGCGCGTTGGCCGATTCATTAATGCAGCTGGCACGACAGGTTTCCCGACTGGAAAGCGGGCAG
TGAGCGCAACGCAATTAATACGCGTACCGCTAGCCAGGAAGAGTTTGTAGAAACGCAAAAAGGCCATCCG
TCAGGATGGCCTTCTGCTTAGTTTGATGCCTGGCAGTTTATGGCGGGCGTCCTGCCCGCCACCCTCCGGG
CCGTTGCTTCACAACGTTCAAATCCGCTCCCGGCGGATTTGTCCTACTCAGGAGAGCGTTCACCGACAAA
CAACAGATAAAACGAAAGGCCCAGTCTTCCGACTGAGCCTTTCGTTTTATTTGATGCCTGGCAGTTCCCT
ACTCTCGCGTTAACGCTAGCATGGATGTTTTCCCAGTCACGACGTTGTAAAACGACGGCCAGTCTTAAGC
TCGGGCCCCAAATAATGATTTTATTTTGACTGATAGTGACCTGTTCGTTGCAACACATTGATGAGCAATG
CTTTTTTATAATGCCAACTTTGTACAAAAAAGCAGGCTCCACCATGGCCAACATGAATAGCGACTCCAGG
CACCTGGGCACCAGCGAGGTGGACCACGAGAGGGATCCAGGACCCATGAACATCCAGTTTGAGCCTAGCG
ATCTGCGGTCCAAGAGACCATTCTGCATCGAGCCCACCAACATCGTGAACGTGAATCACGTGATCCAGCG
GGTGTCTGACCACGCCAGCGCCATGAATAAGCGGATCCACTACTATTCCAGACTGACCACACCAGCAGAC
AAGGCCCTGATCGCACCAGATCACGTGGTGCCTGCACCAGAGGAGTGTTACGTGTATTCCCCCCTGGGCT
CTGCCTACAAGCTGCAGTCTTACACCGAGGGCTATGGCAAGAACACCAGCCTGGTGACAATCTTTATGAT
CTGGAATACCATGATGGGCACATCCATCCTGTCTATCCCTTGGGGCATCAAGCAGGCCGGCTTCACCACA
GGCATGTGCGTGATCATCCTGATGGGCCTGCTGACCCTGTACTGCTGTTATAGGGTGGTGAAGAGCCGCA
CAATGATGTTTTCTCTGGACACCACAAGCTGGGAGTACCCCGACGTGTGCAGGCACTATTTTGGCTCCTT
CGGCCAGTGGAGCTCCCTGCTGTTCAGCCTGGTGTCCCTGATCGGCGCCATGATCGTGTACTGGGTGCTG
ATGAGCAACTTCCTGTTTAATACCGGCAAGTTCATCTTTAACTTCATCCACCACATCAATGACACCGATA
CAATCCTGAGCACAAACAATTCCAACCCCGTGATCTGCCCTTCTGCCGGAAGCGGAGGACACCCTGACAA
CTCTAGCATGATCTTTTACGCCAATGATACCGGCGCCCAGCAGTTTGAGAAGTGGTGGGATAAGAGCCGC
ACAGTGCCCTTCTACCTGGTGGGCCTGCTGCTGCCCCTGCTGAACTTTAAGTCTCCTAGCTTCTTTAGCA
AGTTCAATATCCTGGGCACCGTGTCCGTGCTGTACCTGATCTTTCTGGTGACATTCAAGGCCGTGAGGCT
GGGCTTCCACCTGGAGTTTCACTGGTTCATCCCTACCGAGTTCTTTGTGCCAGAGATCCGCTTTCAGTTC
CCACAGCTGACCGGCGTGCTGACACTGGCCTTCTTTATCCACAATTGCATCATCACACTGCTGAAGAACA
ATAAGAAGCAGGAGAACAATGTGAGGGACCTGTGCATCGCCTATATGCTGGTGACCCTGACATACCTGTA
TATCGGCGTGCTGGTGTTTGCCTCCTTCCCCTCTCCCCCTCTGTCCAAGGACTGTATCGAGCAGAACTTT
CTGGACAATTTCCCTTCCTCTGATACCCTGTCTTTCATCGCCCGGATCTTTCTGCTGTTCCAGATGATGA
CAGTGTACCCACTGCTGGGCTATCTGGCCAGAGTGCAGCTGCTGGGCCACATCTTTGGCGACATCTACCC
CTCTATCTTCCACGTGCTGATCCTGAACCTGATCATCGTGGGCGCCGGCGTGATCATGGCCTGCTTCTAC
CCCAATATCGGAGGAATCATCAGGTATTCCGGAGCAGCATGTGGACTGGCCTTCGTGTTCATCTACCCTT
CCCTGATCTATATCATCTCTCTGCACCAGGAGGAGAGACTGACCTGGCCAAAGCTGATCTTTCACGTGTT
CATCATCATCCTGGGCGTGGCCAACCTGATCGTGCAGTTCTTTATGTAAGACCCAGCTTTCTTGTACAAA
GTTGGCATTATAAGAAAGCATTGCTTATCAATTTGTTGCAACGAACAGGTCACTATCAGTCAAAATAAAA
TCATTATTTGCCATCCAGCTGATATCCCCTATAGTGAGTCGTATTACATGGTCATAGCTGTTTCCTGGCA
GCTCTGGCCCGTGTCTCAAAATCTCTGATGTTACATTGCACAAGATAAAATAATATCATCATGAACAATA
AAACTGTCTGCTTACATAAACAGTAATACAAGGGGTGTTATGAGCCATATTCAACGGGAAACGTCGAGGC
CGCGATTAAATTCCAACATGGATGCTGATTTATATGGGTATAAATGGGCTCGCGATAATGTCGGGCAATC
AGGTGCGACAATCTATCGCTTGTATGGGAAGCCCGATGCGCCAGAGTTGTTTCTGAAACATGGCAAAGGT
AGCGTTGCCAATGATGTTACAGATGAGATGGTCAGACTAAACTGGCTGACGGAATTTATGCCTCTTCCGA
CCATCAAGCATTTTATCCGTACTCCTGATGATGCATGGTTACTCACCACTGCGATCCCCGGAAAAACAGC
ATTCCAGGTATTAGAAGAATATCCTGATTCAGGTGAAAATATTGTTGATGCGCTGGCAGTGTTCCTGCGC
CGGTTGCATTCGATTCCTGTTTGTAATTGTCCTTTTAACAGCGATCGCGTATTTCGTCTCGCTCAGGCGC
AATCACGAATGAATAACGGTTTGGTTGATGCGAGTGATTTTGATGACGAGCGTAATGGCTGGCCTGTTGA
ACAAGTCTGGAAAGAAATGCATAAACTTTTGCCATTCTCACCGGATTCAGTCGTCACTCATGGTGATTTC
TCACTTGATAACCTTATTTTTGACGAGGGGAAATTAATAGGTTGTATTGATGTTGGACGAGTCGGAATCG
CAGACCGATACCAGGATCTTGCCATCCTATGGAACTGCCTCGGTGAGTTTTCTCCTTCATTACAGAAACG
GCTTTTTCAAAAATATGGTATTGATAATCCTGATATGAATAAATTGCAGTTTCATTTGATGCTCGATGAG
TTTTTCTAATCAGAATTGGTTAATTGGTTGTAACACTGGCAGAGCATTACGCTGACTTGACGGGACGGCG
CAAGCTCATGACCAAAATCCCTTAACGTGAGTTACGCGTCGTTCCACTGAGCGTCAGACCCCGTAGAAAA
GATCAAAGGATCTTCTTGAGATCCTTTTTTTCTGCGCGTAATCTGCTGCTTGCAAACAAAAAAACCACCG
CTACCAGCGGTGGTTTGTTTGCCGGATCAAGAGCTACCAACTCTTTTTCCGAAGGTAACTGGCTTCAGCA
GAGCGCAGATACCAAATACTGTTCTTCTAGTGTAGCCGTAGTTAGGCCACCACTTCAAGAACTCTGTAGC
ACCGCCTACATACCTCGCTCTGCTAATCCTGTTACCAGTGGCTGCTGCCAGTGGCGATAAGTCGTGTCTT
ACCGGGTTGGACTCAAGACGATAGTTACCGGATAAGGCGCAGCGGTCGGGCTGAACGGGGGGTTCGTGCA
CACAGCCCAGCTTGGAGCGAACGACCTACACCGAACTGAGATACCTACAGCGTGAGCTATGAGAAAGCGC
CACGCTTCCCGAAGGGAGAAAGGCGGACAGGTATCCGGTAAGCGGCAGGGTCGGAACAGGAGAGCGCACG
AGGGAGCTTCCAGGGGGAAACGCCTGGTATCTTTATAGTCCTGTCGGGTTTCGCCACCTCTGACTTGAGC
GTCGATTTTTGTGATGCTCGTCAGGGGGGCGGAGCCTATGGAAAAACGCCAGCAACGCGGCCTTTTTACG
GTTCCTGGCCTTTTGCTGGCCTTTTGCTCACATGTT
