>Addgene plasmid #161236 | pDONR221-SLC38A9_STOP | depositor partial sequence | sequence record 312407 | Codon-optimized ORF of SLC38A9
ATGGCCAACATGAATAGCGACTCCAGGCACCTGGGCACCAGCGAGGTGGACCACGAGAGGGATCCAGGAC
CCATGAACATCCAGTTTGAGCCTAGCGATCTGCGGTCCAAGAGACCATTCTGCATCGAGCCCACCAACAT
CGTGAACGTGAATCACGTGATCCAGCGGGTGTCTGACCACGCCAGCGCCATGAATAAGCGGATCCACTAC
TATTCCAGACTGACCACACCAGCAGACAAGGCCCTGATCGCACCAGATCACGTGGTGCCTGCACCAGAGG
AGTGTTACGTGTATTCCCCCCTGGGCTCTGCCTACAAGCTGCAGTCTTACACCGAGGGCTATGGCAAGAA
CACCAGCCTGGTGACAATCTTTATGATCTGGAATACCATGATGGGCACATCCATCCTGTCTATCCCTTGG
GGCATCAAGCAGGCCGGCTTCACCACAGGCATGTGCGTGATCATCCTGATGGGCCTGCTGACCCTGTACT
GCTGTTATAGGGTGGTGAAGAGCCGCACAATGATGTTTTCTCTGGACACCACAAGCTGGGAGTACCCCGA
CGTGTGCAGGCACTATTTTGGCTCCTTCGGCCAGTGGAGCTCCCTGCTGTTCAGCCTGGTGTCCCTGATC
GGCGCCATGATCGTGTACTGGGTGCTGATGAGCAACTTCCTGTTTAATACCGGCAAGTTCATCTTTAACT
TCATCCACCACATCAATGACACCGATACAATCCTGAGCACAAACAATTCCAACCCCGTGATCTGCCCTTC
TGCCGGAAGCGGAGGACACCCTGACAACTCTAGCATGATCTTTTACGCCAATGATACCGGCGCCCAGCAG
TTTGAGAAGTGGTGGGATAAGAGCCGCACAGTGCCCTTCTACCTGGTGGGCCTGCTGCTGCCCCTGCTGA
ACTTTAAGTCTCCTAGCTTCTTTAGCAAGTTCAATATCCTGGGCACCGTGTCCGTGCTGTACCTGATCTT
TCTGGTGACATTCAAGGCCGTGAGGCTGGGCTTCCACCTGGAGTTTCACTGGTTCATCCCTACCGAGTTC
TTTGTGCCAGAGATCCGCTTTCAGTTCCCACAGCTGACCGGCGTGCTGACACTGGCCTTCTTTATCCACA
ATTGCATCATCACACTGCTGAAGAACAATAAGAAGCAGGAGAACAATGTGAGGGACCTGTGCATCGCCTA
TATGCTGGTGACCCTGACATACCTGTATATCGGCGTGCTGGTGTTTGCCTCCTTCCCCTCTCCCCCTCTG
TCCAAGGACTGTATCGAGCAGAACTTTCTGGACAATTTCCCTTCCTCTGATACCCTGTCTTTCATCGCCC
GGATCTTTCTGCTGTTCCAGATGATGACAGTGTACCCACTGCTGGGCTATCTGGCCAGAGTGCAGCTGCT
GGGCCACATCTTTGGCGACATCTACCCCTCTATCTTCCACGTGCTGATCCTGAACCTGATCATCGTGGGC
GCCGGCGTGATCATGGCCTGCTTCTACCCCAATATCGGAGGAATCATCAGGTATTCCGGAGCAGCATGTG
GACTGGCCTTCGTGTTCATCTACCCTTCCCTGATCTATATCATCTCTCTGCACCAGGAGGAGAGACTGAC
CTGGCCAAAGCTGATCTTTCACGTGTTCATCATCATCCTGGGCGTGGCCAACCTGATCGTGCAGTTCTTT
ATGTAA
